Addgene plasmid #160360: pAG375-H2B-redFAST
Purpose: Expresses H2B-redFAST in mammalian cells
Depositing lab: Arnaud Gautier. Depositing organization: Sorbonne Université. Publication: Orthogonal fluorescent chemogenetic reporters for multicolor imaging. Tebo AG, Moeyaert B, Thauvin M, Carlon-Andres I, Boken D, Volovitch M, Padilla-Parra S, Dedecker P, Vriz S, Gautier A. Nat Chem Biol. 2020 Aug 10. pii: 10.1038/s41589-020-0611-0. doi: 10.1038/s41589-020-0611-0. PubMed 32778846.
Backbone
  Vector backbone: pIRES
  Vector type: Mammalian Expression
  Selectable markers: Neomycin (select with G418)
Growth in bacteria
  Bacterial resistance: Kanamycin, 50 μg/mL
  Growth temperature: 37°C
  Growth strain: DH5alpha
  Copy number: High Copy
Gene/Insert
  Gene/Insert name: H2B-redFAST
  Species: Synthetic
Terms and licenses: Academic/Nonprofit Terms; Industry Terms: Not Available to Industry
How to cite: pAG375-H2B-redFAST was a gift from Arnaud Gautier (Addgene plasmid # 160360 ; http://n2t.net/addgene:160360 ; RRID:Addgene_160360)
