[The description below was written by a language model from this plasmid's Addgene catalogue record and pLannotate feature annotations shown in this document.]
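Description:
pAG375-H2B-redFAST is a 4,785 nt mammalian expression plasmid, catalogued as built on a pIRES backbone, that expresses histone H2B fused to the chemogenetic fluorescent reporter redFAST. It is propagated in E. coli at high copy from a ColE1/pUC-type origin and also carries an f1 phage origin. A single Tn5 aminoglycoside phosphotransferase gene (NeoR/KanR) serves both hosts. The bacterial bla (AmpR) promoter drives it for kanamycin selection in bacteria, and the SV40 enhancer/early promoter, with an HSV TK polyadenylation signal, drives it for G418 selection of transfected mammalian cells. Although the backbone is named pIRES, the feature table annotates no IRES element.

The expression cassette uses the human CMV immediate-early enhancer and promoter and ends at the SV40 poly(A) signal. The open reading frame begins with an H2B coding sequence, which the automated annotation matches to a chicken H2B entry, although the catalogue lists the insert simply as synthetic. This is followed by a segment annotated as Y-FAST, the small tag derived from photoactive yellow protein. That segment presumably corresponds to the redFAST variant named in the record, and a partial Myc epitope tag lies downstream of it. FAST-type tags are not fluorescent on their own. They become fluorescent when they bind a cell-permeant fluorogenic ligand added to the medium, so the signal can be switched on by adding the dye. Fusion to H2B incorporates the reporter into nucleosomes and so labels chromatin and the nucleus. The associated publication title indicates the construct belongs to a set of orthogonal fluorogen-activated reporters for multicolour imaging, where it would serve as a nuclear marker in live mammalian cells.
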