Features (pLannotate 1.2.2; 17 found; start..end, strand, type, name):
      1..304     +  enhancer       CMV enhancer: human cytomegalovirus immediate early enhancer
    305..508     +  promoter       CMV promoter: human cytomegalovirus (CMV) immediate early promoter
    531..554     +  misc_feature   MCS (fragment): multiple cloning site
    567..944     +  CDS            H2B-VIII: H2B8_CHICK - Experimental evidence at protein level: Swiss-Prot protein existence level 1. Core component of nucleosome. Nucleosomes wrap and compact DNA into chromatin, limiting DNA accessibility to the cellular machineries which require DNA as a template. Histones thereby play a central role in transcription regulation, DNA repair, DNA replication and chromosomal stability. DNA accessibility is regulated via a complex set of post-translational modifications of histones, also called histone code, and nucleosome remodeling. From Gallus gallus (Chicken).
    975..1349    +  CDS            Y-FAST: small protein tag, derived from photoactive yellow protein, that allows in vivo fluorescent labeling by addition of a cell-permeant fluorogen (Plamont et al., 2016)
   1359..1385    +  CDS            Myc (fragment): Myc (human c-Myc proto-oncogene) epitope tag
   1407..1490    +  CDS            large T antigen (fragment): large T antigen from SV40 (simian virus 40)
   1513..1634    +  polyA_signal   SV40 poly(A) signal: SV40 polyadenylation signal
   1668..2096    -  rep_origin     f1 ori (sequence partly withheld): f1 bacteriophage origin of replication; arrow indicates direction of (+) strand synthesis
   2123..2227    +  promoter       AmpR promoter: bla
   2229..2586    +  promoter       SV40 promoter: SV40 enhancer and early promoter
   2621..3415    +  CDS            NeoR/KanR: aminoglycoside phosphotransferase from Tn5; aph(3')-II (or nptII); confers resistance to neomycin, kanamycin, and G418 (Geneticin®)
   3436..3588    +  CDS            ble (fragment): BLE_KLEPN - Experimental evidence at protein level: Swiss-Prot protein existence level 1. Binding protein with a strong affinity to the bleomycin family of antibiotics. Binds to CL990; an antimitotic-antibiotic compound. From Klebsiella pneumoniae.
   3647..3694    +  polyA_signal   HSV TK poly(A) signal: herpes simplex virus thymidine kinase polyadenylation signal (Cole and Stacy, 1985)
   3785..3801    -  polyA_signal   bGH poly(A) signal (fragment): bovine growth hormone polyadenylation signal
   4023..4611    +  rep_origin     ori: high-copy-number ColE1/pMB1/pBR322/pUC origin of replication
   4726..4785    +  enhancer       CMV enhancer (fragment): human cytomegalovirus immediate early enhancer
>Addgene plasmid #160360 | pAG375-H2B-redFAST | addgene full sequence | sequence record 315355 | Addgene NGS Result
CGTTACATAACTTACGGTAAATGGCCCGCCTGGCTGACCGCCCAACGACCCCCGCCCATTGACGTCAATA
ATGACGTATGTTCCCATAGTAACGCCAATAGGGACTTTCCATTGACGTCAATGGGTGGAGTATTTACGGT
AAACTGCCCACTTGGCAGTACATCAAGTGTATCATATGCCAAGTACGCCCCCTATTGACGTCAATGACGG
TAAATGGCCCGCCTGGCATTATGCCCAGTACATGACCTTATGGGACTTTCCTACTTGGCAGTACATCTAC
GTATTAGTCATCGCTATTACCATGGTGATGCGGTTTTGGCAGTACATCAATGGGCGTGGATAGCGGTTTG
ACTCACGGGGATTTCCAAGTCTCCACCCCATTGACGTCAATGGGAGTTTGTTTTGGCACCAAAATCAACG
GGACTTTCCAAAATGTCGTAACAACTCCGCCCCATTGACGCAAATGGGCGGTAGGCGTGTACGGTGGGAG
GTCTATATAAGCAGAGCTGGTTTAGTGAACCGTCAGATCCGCTAGCGCTACCGGACTCAGATCTGAATTC
GCCACCATGCCCGAACCTGCGAAGTCAGCGCCCGCTCCCAAAAAAGGCTCTAAAAAAGCTGTCGCCAAGA
CCCAGAAGAAGGGGGATAAGAAAAGGCGTAAGACCAGGAAAGAGAGTTACGCCATTTACGTGTACAAAGT
ACTAAAACAAGTCCACCCGGACACTGGCATCTCCTCAAAGGCGATGGGCATTATGAACTCATTTGTAAAC
GACATCTTCGAGCGCATCGCCGGAGAAGCGTCGCGCCTGGCGCATTACAACAAGCGCTCCACTATCACAT
CCCGGGAGATCCAGACGGCCGTGCGCCTGCTCCTGCCCGGAGAACTGGCCAAACACGCTGTGTCTGAGGG
CACAAAGGCCGTGACCAAGTACACCAGCTCCAAGGGCGGAGGCTCCGGAGGCGGATCTGCCACCATGGAG
CATGTTGCCTTTGGCAGTGAGGACATCGAGAACACTCTGGCCAAAATGGACGACGGACAACTGGATGGGT
TGGCCTTAGGCGCAATTCAGCTCGATGGTGACGGGAATATCCTGCAGTACAATGCTGCTCAGGGAGACAT
CACAGGCGCAGATCCCAAACAGGTGATTGGGAAGAACTTCTTCAAGGATGTTGCACCTGGAACGGATTCT
CCCGAGTTTTACGGCAAATTCAAGGTAGGCGTAGCGTCAGGGAATCTGAACACCATGTTCGAATGGATGA
TACCGACAAACAGGGGACCAACCAAGGTCAAGGTGCACATGAAGAAAGCCCTTTCCGGTGACAGCTATTG
GGTCTTTGTGAAACGGGTGGGATCCGAACAAAAGCTTATTTCTGAAGAGGACTTGTAATAGGCGGCCGCG
ACTCTAGATCATAATCAGCCATACCACATTTGTAGAGGTTTTACTTGCTTTAAAAAACCTCCCACACCTC
CCCCTGAACCTGAAACATAAAATGAATGCAATTGTTGTTGTTAACTTGTTTATTGCAGCTTATAATGGTT
ACAAATAAAGCAATAGCATCACAAATTTCACAAATAAAGCATTTTTTTCACTGCATTCTAGTTGTGGTTT
GTCCAAACTCATCAATGTATCTTAAGGCGTAAATTGTAAGCGTTAATATTTTGTTAAAATTCGCGTTAAA
TTTTTGTTAAATCAGCTCATTTTTTAACCAATAGGCCGAAATCGGCAAAATCCCTTATAAATCAAAAGAA
TAGACCGAGATAGGGT
[37 nt withheld, positions 1767-1803]
AAAGAACGTGGACTCCAACGTCAAAGG
[49 nt withheld, positions 1831-1879]
T
[91 nt withheld, positions 1881-1971]
G
[124 nt withheld, positions 1973-2096]
CAGGTGGCACTTTTCGGGGAAATGTGCGCGGAACCCCTATTTGTTTATTTTTCTAAATACATTCAAATAT
GTATCCGCTCATGAGACAATAACCCTGATAAATGCTTCAATAATATTGAAAAAGGAAGAGTCCTGAGGCG
GAAAGAACCAGCTGTGGAATGTGTGTCAGTTAGGGTGTGGAAAGTCCCCAGGCTCCCCAGCAGGCAGAAG
TATGCAAAGCATGCATCTCAATTAGTCAGCAACCAGGTGTGGAAAGTCCCCAGGCTCCCCAGCAGGCAGA
AGTATGCAAAGCATGCATCTCAATTAGTCAGCAACCATAGTCCCGCCCCTAACTCCGCCCATCCCGCCCC
TAACTCCGCCCAGTTCCGCCCATTCTCCGCCCCATGGCTGACTAATTTTTTTTATTTATGCAGAGGCCGA
GGCCGCCTCGGCCTCTGAGCTATTCCAGAAGTAGTGAGGAGGCTTTTTTGGAGGCCTAGGCTTTTGCAAA
GATCGATCAAGAGACAGGATGAGGATCGTTTCGCATGATTGAACAAGATGGATTGCACGCAGGTTCTCCG
GCCGCTTGGGTGGAGAGGCTATTCGGCTATGACTGGGCACAACAGACAATCGGCTGCTCTGATGCCGCCG
TGTTCCGGCTGTCAGCGCAGGGGCGCCCGGTTCTTTTTGTCAAGACCGACCTGTCCGGTGCCCTGAATGA
ACTGCAAGACGAGGCAGCGCGGCTATCGTGGCTGGCCACGACGGGCGTTCCTTGCGCAGCTGTGCTCGAC
GTTGTCACTGAAGCGGGAAGGGACTGGCTGCTATTGGGCGAAGTGCCGGGGCAGGATCTCCTGTCATCTC
ACCTTGCTCCTGCCGAGAAAGTATCCATCATGGCTGATGCAATGCGGCGGCTGCATACGCTTGATCCGGC
TACCTGCCCATTCGACCACCAAGCGAAACATCGCATCGAGCGAGCACGTACTCGGATGGAAGCCGGTCTT
GTCGATCAGGATGATCTGGACGAAGAGCATCAGGGGCTCGCGCCAGCCGAACTGTTCGCCAGGCTCAAGG
CGAGCATGCCCGACGGCGAGGATCTCGTCGTGACCCATGGCGATGCCTGCTTGCCGAATATCATGGTGGA
AAATGGCCGCTTTTCTGGATTCATCGACTGTGGCCGGCTGGGTGTGGCGGACCGCTATCAGGACATAGCG
TTGGCTACCCGTGATATTGCTGAAGAGCTTGGCGGCGAATGGGCTGACCGCTTCCTCGTGCTTTACGGTA
TCGCCGCTCCCGATTCGCAGCGCATCGCCTTCTATCGCCTTCTTGACGAGTTCTTCTGAGCGGGACTCTG
GGGTTCGAAATGACCGACCAAGCGACGCCCAACCTGCCATCACGAGATTTCGATTCCACCGCCGCCTTCT
ATGAAAGGTTGGGCTTCGGAATCGTTTTCCGGGACGCCGGCTGGATGATCCTCCAGCGCGGGGATCTCAT
GCTGGAGTTCTTCGCCCACCCTAGGGGGAGGCTAACTGAAACACGGAAGGAGACAATACCGGAAGGAACC
CGCGCTATGACGGCAATAAAAAGACAGAATAAAACGCACGGTGTTGGGTCGTTTGTTCATAAACGCGGGG
TTCGGTCCCAGGGCTGGCACTCTGTCGATACCCCACCGAGACCCCATTGGGGCCAATACGCCCGCGTTTC
TTCCTTTTCCCCACCCCACCCCCCAAGTTCGGGTGAAGGCCCAGGGCTCGCAGCCAACGTCGGGGCGGCA
GGCCCTGCCATAGCCTCAGGTTACTCATATATACTTTAGATTGATTTAAAACTTCATTTTTAATTTAAAA
GGATCTAGGTGAAGATCCTTTTTGATAATCTCATGACCAAAATCCCTTAACGTGAGTTTTCGTTCCACTG
AGCGTCAGACCCCGTAGAAAAGATCAAAGGATCTTCTTGAGATCCTTTTTTTCTGCGCGTAATCTGCTGC
TTGCAAACAAAAAAACCACCGCTACCAGCGGTGGTTTGTTTGCCGGATCAAGAGCTACCAACTCTTTTTC
CGAAGGTAACTGGCTTCAGCAGAGCGCAGATACCAAATACTGTTCTTCTAGTGTAGCCGTAGTTAGGCCA
CCACTTCAAGAACTCTGTAGCACCGCCTACATACCTCGCTCTGCTAATCCTGTTACCAGTGGCTGCTGCC
AGTGGCGATAAGTCGTGTCTTACCGGGTTGGACTCAAGACGATAGTTACCGGATAAGGCGCAGCGGTCGG
GCTGAACGGGGGGTTCGTGCACACAGCCCAGCTTGGAGCGAACGACCTACACCGAACTGAGATACCTACA
GCGTGAGCTATGAGAAAGCGCCACGCTTCCCGAAGGGAGAAAGGCGGACAGGTATCCGGTAAGCGGCAGG
GTCGGAACAGGAGAGCGCACGAGGGAGCTTCCAGGGGGAAACGCCTGGTATCTTTATAGTCCTGTCGGGT
TTCGCCACCTCTGACTTGAGCGTCGATTTTTGTGATGCTCGTCAGGGGGGCGGAGCCTATGGAAAAACGC
CAGCAACGCGGCCTTTTTACGGTTCCTGGCCTTTTGCTGGCCTTTTGCTCACATGTTCTTTCCTGCGTTA
TCCCCTGATTCTGTGGATAACCGTATTACCGCCATGCATTAGTTATTAATAGTAATCAATTACGGGGTCA
TTAGTTCATAGCCCATATATGGAGTTCCG
